>Addgene plasmid #65839 | XW54 | depositor full sequence | sequence record 125186 | Full Sequence
ATGACCATGATTACGCCAAGCTTGCATGCGCGGCCGCACTGACTGGGCCGGCCACTGACTGGTGATCCAT
CTCGAATTTCTCGTTTCAAATTAGTCGTTGCTATATATATTGTCTTATGTGTGGAAAACGAATAAGAAAA
ATTAGAGAAAGATGAGAGAGCAGGGGCAGAATGAAAATTTGCATGGAAATTGAAGAAGATCACTGCTTTT
TCCGATGAATGATGACTAAATAGAATGAGTTGAGAGGAAAATAATCATAATTCTAATTTTAATTAGAAAT
ATGATATGGAAAGTAAGCAAAACCACAAGGCTTTTGTTCTGAACTTATTTCCGAAAAAAAAAGTGAAACT
GAAAGTTAGAATTTTCAAAATAAATATTGCGAGAGTCAACCTTCAGAAAAATTGGCGAGAAATCAAATTT
GAATTCTCTGAAAATTTAGTTAAAATACATATGTTATCCTTCTTTGTTTTTTGGCCTTAGCCTGCCTTCA
AGGCGACCTGAGCCTATGCGGGTGCCTAATACCGAAACACACATAATTTTTTTTTTTTAATCTTTAAATA
CTGTAACGAGTCGCGAGATCCAGCGAGACCCATAGAATATGTTGAGCGCTGCAAACAATCGTATAACTCT
TGTCCAAATTTTTCCACTCTGTATTTTTGCAAGCAGTTCAACAAATGGTCATCATTTTTATAACCCATAT
CTATATTCGAATCTGACATAACAAATAATACTAAGCACATCCTCCCACATCTCTTTTCATTCAAGTTGCG
CAATTCCCCTAATAACTATGGATGGAGGGGGGACCGAGCCCAAAGATTATTCAAAACGATAACGACTTTT
TCATGCGGCCAACGAAAAATAAAACTTTTCTCATATTCTCCTATTTCCCATTTCAAGAATTACATCCCCA
TGGGACGTTGAAATCACATCATATTAGTATATGTTAATTGTTCTTTTCACTGGAATATCGCCACGCCCCC
CTTCCGGTGGCTCATTGGTTTCGAGAAGAAGGCGGAGCCGAAGTGGGTTCTTCTTTCTTTTTTTTGTGGT
AGAAGTCTAGCAGGATTAAGCTACTATTCCATTAGAGGATCTTCTTCTTCCAAAAAGTGAAAGGCGCGCC
TCTAGAGGATCCAAAAAATGCCAAAGAAGAAGCGTAAGGTCGCTTCTATGCCACCAAAACGCAAGACACT
CAATGCCGCTGCCGAAGCCAATGCCCACGCTGATGGCCATGCTGATGGCAATGCTGATGGTCATGTCGCT
AACACTGCAGCAAGCAGCAACAACGCCCGTTTTGCGGACTTGACCAACATTGACACACCCGGCCTCGGCC
CTACCACGACGACGTTACTTGTCGAGCCCGCTCGTTCGAAACGCCAGAGAGTCTCGAGGGCCTGTGATCA
GTGTCGAGCTGCACGTGAAAAGTGTGATGGAATCCAGCCGGCTTGCTTCCCCTGTGTGTCGCAGGGCCGG
TCGTGTACCTACCAGGCCAGTCCCAAGAAGCGAGGAGTCCAGACGGGCTACATCCGCACTCTCGAACTGG
CTCTGGCTTGGATGTTCGAGAACGTTGCCCGCAGCGAGGACGCCCTCCACAATCTTTTGGTCCGTGATGC
TGGCCAGGGCAGCGCTCTCCTGGTCGGCAAAGACTCGCCTGCTGCAGAACGCCTCCATGCAAGATGGGCG
ACGAGTCGAGTCAACAAAAGCATCACCCGTCTTCTCTCAGGTCAGGCCGCACAAGATCCATCTGAAGACG
GCCAATCCCCGTCCGAAGACATAAATGTCCAAGATGCCGGGGCAAAGACATCCGACTTCCCTCATGCGCC
TCACTTGACTTTCTCGGCGCCTAAGTCTAGTACAGCTGAGACACGCACTCTACCAGGCCCGGTCCGACCA
CCTATTTCGGCAAACACCCTGGAAAACAACCTTCAGCCAGATGGAACCGGGATAGGGAAGCTACCACCCA
ATCATTGGCGCCTGCTGGATATCTACTTTTCCTACACGCATTCTTGGCTCCCTATCCTCGAGAAGAAAGA
CATGTACCAAGCATTGTACCAGTACTCTGAACAAGGCTCGTTGCTTCCCTCTGCGAATGTCGAGTCTGGC
GTTCATGCCGAGCTTTGGAGCGCGCTCGCCCTGGCGTCCTTCCAGGCTGCTGCTACTGCTGCATCGAGTG
CTACGGGTCCAGCTTCAGCTGCTCATGGCCATGACAATGCCATCAATCCTTCACCTGCAGACATATCTGA
CACAGCCCGAAAGCTCATACCTTTGGAAAGCGGGCCGTTCCAGGTTCAGCACTGCAGAGCGTTGCTGCTT
CTTTGTCTCGTAAGCCTTGGGCGGGATGATTGGGAGTCTGCTTGGTTGCTGGTTGGCTTTGCGGTCCGCG
TCCTACTTGTTGTTCGCACCCAGTTGCCTCCTGATGATGACCGGCCACGACCAAGAATGCGTGCGCTGCT
CGTCGCGTGCTTCATCGTGGATACCATTGTGTCTATGAGACACAACGTGCCGGCCCATCTCAAGCCAGAC
GACATTGCGGATCTGCCGTTACCTGAAGACGGTCAAGATCAATGGGAGCCGTGGACACCATGTGAGGGCT
TAGGCGGTGAACACACCATGCTGCAAATGTTGAGGAACCCGGCATACCCTTTAAGCACATTCAACCACCT
ATATGGCGTGACCAAGCTGGTTGCTTTGGAGCTTCTGCCAAGAATACGAACATCTTCACAGAACGCTCCC
TTGGAGTTCAGGTCGCGGTTGCAGCAGGTAATCGGCCACAATTCTCCCTTCAGCGTCTTTGTCCTTTCCC
AGGATACAGCATCGGCTTTTGTGCCTACTGCATACCTTACCCGTACCGTTTATTTATGGGCAGCTGCCTT
TTCTGAGCCTCTCAACGAACACTACTCGCATCTTCTGATCGAAACTCTTGATCAGTATCAGAAGCGGTTT
GGTACATATGCAATCCCACCTCTGATCCCTTCTCTTCTAGACTCCCTTCTTGCTTTAAAGAAACAATCAC
ATTCTTCAGAGCGGCATCGAAGGCACTTGGAAGAGCTTTTCCCCGCCTACTCCTCCATTTGGCCTCGGGG
AGGCCGACACAGCAATACTGGCCTCCAACCCATACGACAAGGATCCGGATCTGGATCTGGATCTGGATCT
GGTTCCGCTCTTAAGAAAGAGCTGCAGGCAAACAAGAAAGAGCTGGCTCAGCTGAAGTGGGAACTGCAGG
CACTGAAGAAAGAACTGGCTCAGTAAGCTAGCGTCGACGGTACCGCTGTCTCATCCTACTTTCACCTAGT
TAACTGCTTGTCTTAAAATCTATGCTTCTCTTTAGTATCTAAAATTTTCCTAGAAGCTTACAAGTATATA
AATGGTCTCTTCTCAATAAAGGTTGTATATTTATTCATCTTATTGAATCTGCCATTTCCTCGTTTTTGCG
AGTTTATATACCTTCCAATTTTCTTTCTATTGTATTTTCAACTTCTAATTTTAATTCAGGGAAACTGCTT
CAACGCATCATGGTCTCAAAGGGTGAAGAAGATAACATGGCAATTATTAAAGAGTTTATGCGTTTCAAGG
TGCATATGGAGGGATCTGTCAATGGGCATGAGTTTGAAATTGAAGGTGAAGGAGAAGGCCGACCATATGA
GGGAACACAAACCGCAAAACTAAAGGTAAGTTTAAACATATATATACTAACTAACCCTGATTATTTAAAT
TTTCAGGTAACTAAAGGCGGACCATTACCATTCGCCTGGGACATCCTCTCTCCACAGTTCATGTATGGAA
GTAAAGCTTATGTTAAACATCCGGCAGATATACCAGATTATTTGAAACTTTCATTCCCGGAGGGTTTTAA
GTGGGAACGCGTAATGAATTTTGAAGACGGAGGAGTTGTTACAGTGACGCAAGACTCAAGGTAAGTTTAA
ACAGTTCGGTACGAAGTTCCTATACTTTCTAGAGAATAGGAACTTCTAACTAACCATACATATTTAAATT
TTCAGCCTCCAAGATGGAGAATTTATTTATAAAGTCAAACTTCGAGGAACGAATTTCCCCTCGGATGGAC
CTGTTATGCAGAAGAAGACTATGGGATGGGAAGCTTCAAGTGAAAGAATGTACCCTGAAGACGGTGCTCT
TAAGGGAGAGATTAAACAACGTCTTAAATTGAAAGATGGAGGACATTACGATGCTGAGGTAAGTTTAAAC
ATGATTTTACTAACTAACTAATCTGATTTAAATTTTCAGGTGAAGACAACTTACAAAGCCAAAAAACCAG
TTCAGCTGCCAGGAGCGTACAATGTTAATATTAAACTGGATATCACCTCCCACAACGAGGATTACACTAT
CGTTGAGCAATATGAAAGAGCTGAAGGGCGGCACTCGACAGGTGGCATGGATGAATTGTATAAGTAAGAG
CTCCGCATCGGCCGCTGTCATCAGATCGCCATCTCGCGCCCGTGCCTCTGACTTCTAAGTCCAATTACTC
TTCAACATCCCTACATGCTCTTTCTCCCTGTGCTCCCACCCCCTATTTTTGTTATTATCAAAAAAACTTC
TTCTTAATTTCTTTGTTTTTTAGCTTCTTTTAAGTCACCTCTAACAATGAAATTGTGTAGATTCAAAAAT
AGAATTAATTCGTAATAAAAAGTCGAAAAAAATTGTGCTCCCTCCCCCCATTAATAATAATTCTATCCCA
AAATCTACACAATGTTCTGTGTACACTTCTTATGTTTTTTTTACTTCTGATAAATTTTTTTTGAAACATC
ATAGAAAAAACCGCACACAAAATACCTTATCATATGTTACGTTTCAGTTTATGACCGCAATTTTTATTTC
TTCGCACGTCTGGGCCTCTCATGACGTCAAATCATGCTCATCGTGAAAAAGTTTTGGAGTATTTTTGGAA
TTTTTCAATCAAGTGAAAGTTTATGAAATTAATTTTCCTGCTTTTGCTTTTTGGGGGTTTCCCCTATTGT
TTGTCAAGAGTTTCGAGGACGGCGTTTTTCTTGCTAAAATCACAAGTATTGATGAGCACGATGCAAGAAA
GATCGGAAGAAGGTTTGGGTTTGAGGCTCAGTGGAAGGTGAGTAGAAGTTGATAATTTGAAAGTGGAGTA
GTGTCTATGGGGTTTTTGCCTTAAATGACAGAATACATTCCCAATATACCAAACATAACTGTTTCCTACT
AGTCGGCCGTACGGGCCCTTTCGTCTCGCGCGTTTCGGTGATGACGGTGAAAACCTCTGACACATGCAGC
TCCCGGAGACGGTCACAGCTTGTCTGTAAGCGGATGCCGGGAGCAGACAAGCCCGTCAGGGCGCGTCAGC
GGGTGTTGGCGGGTGTCGGGGCTGGCTTAACTATGCGGCATCAGAGCAGATTGTACTGAGAGTGCACCAT
ATGCGGTGTGAAATACCGCACAGATGCGTAAGGAGAAAATACCGCATCAGGCGGCCTTAATTAAGGGCCT
CGTGATACGCCTATTTTTATAGGTTAATGTCATGATAATAATGGTTTCTTAGACGTCAGGTGGCACTTTT
CGGGGAAATGTGCGCGGAACCCCTATTTGTTTATTTTTCTAAATACATTCAAATATGTATCCGCTCATGA
GACAATAACCCTGATAAATGCTTCAATAATATTGAAAAAGGAAGAGTATGAGTATTCAACATTTCCGTGT
CGCCCTTATTCCCTTTTTTGCGGCATTTTGCCTTCCTGTTTTTGCTCACCCAGAAACGCTGGTGAAAGTA
AAAGATGCTGAAGATCAGTTGGGTGCACGAGTGGGTTACATCGAACTGGATCTCAACAGCGGTAAGATCC
TTGAGAGTTTTCGCCCCGAAGAACGTTTTCCAATGATGAGCACTTTTAAAGTTCTGCTATGTGGCGCGGT
ATTATCCCGTATTGACGCCGGGCAAGAGCAACTCGGTCGCCGCATACACTATTCTCAGAATGACTTGGTT
GAGTACTCACCAGTCACAGAAAAGCATCTTACGGATGGCATGACAGTAAGAGAATTATGCAGTGCTGCCA
TAACCATGAGTGATAACACTGCGGCCAACTTACTTCTGACAACGATCGGAGGACCGAAGGAGCTAACCGC
TTTTTTGCACAACATGGGGGATCATGTAACTCGCCTTGATCGTTGGGAACCGGAGCTGAATGAAGCCATA
CCAAACGACGAGCGTGACACCACGATGCCTGTAGCAATGGCAACAACGTTGCGCAAACTATTAACTGGCG
AACTACTTACTCTAGCTTCCCGGCAACAATTAATAGACTGGATGGAGGCGGATAAAGTTGCAGGACCACT
TCTGCGCTCGGCCCTTCCGGCTGGCTGGTTTATTGCTGATAAATCTGGAGCCGGTGAGCGTGGGTCTCGC
GGTATCATTGCAGCACTGGGGCCAGATGGTAAGCCCTCCCGTATCGTAGTTATCTACACGACGGGGAGTC
AGGCAACTATGGATGAACGAAATAGACAGATCGCTGAGATAGGTGCCTCACTGATTAAGCATTGGTAACT
GTCAGACCAAGTTTACTCATATATACTTTAGATTGATTTAAAACTTCATTTTTAATTTAAAAGGATCTAG
GTGAAGATCCTTTTTGATAATCTCATGACCAAAATCCCTTAACGTGAGTTTTCGTTCCACTGAGCGTCAG
ACCCCGTAGAAAAGATCAAAGGATCTTCTTGAGATCCTTTTTTTCTGCGCGTAATCTGCTGCTTGCAAAC
AAAAAAACCACCGCTACCAGCGGTGGTTTGTTTGCCGGATCAAGAGCTACCAACTCTTTTTCCGAAGGTA
ACTGGCTTCAGCAGAGCGCAGATACCAAATACTGTCCTTCTAGTGTAGCCGTAGTTAGGCCACCACTTCA
AGAACTCTGTAGCACCGCCTACATACCTCGCTCTGCTAATCCTGTTACCAGTGGCTGCTGCCAGTGGCGA
TAAGTCGTGTCTTACCGGGTTGGACTCAAGACGATAGTTACCGGATAAGGCGCAGCGGTCGGGCTGAACG
GGGGGTTCGTGCACACAGCCCAGCTTGGAGCGAACGACCTACACCGAACTGAGATACCTACAGCGTGAGC
ATTGAGAAAGCGCCACGCTTCCCGAAGGGAGAAAGGCGGACAGGTATCCGGTAAGCGGCAGGGTCGGAAC
AGGAGAGCGCACGAGGGAGCTTCCAGGGGGAAACGCCTGGTATCTTTATAGTCCTGTCGGGTTTCGCCAC
CTCTGACTTGAGCGTCGATTTTTGTGATGCTCGTCAGGGGGGCGGAGCCTATGGAAAAACGCCAGCAACG
CGGCCTTTTTACGGTTCCTGGCCTTTTGCTGGCCTTTTGCTCACATGTTCTTTCCTGCGTTATCCCCTGA
TTCTGTGGATAACCGTATTACCGCCTTTGAGTGAGCTGATACCGCTCGCCGCAGCCGAACGACCGAGCGC
AGCGAGTCAGTGAGCGAGGAAGCGGAAGAGCGCCCAATACGCAAACCGCCTCTCCCCGCGCGTTGGCCGA
TTCATTAATGCAGCTGGCACGACAGGTTTCCCGACTGGAAAGCGGGCAGTGAGCGCAACGCAATTAATGT
GAGTTAGCTCACTCATTAGGCACCCCAGGCTTTACACTTTATGCTTCCGGCTCGTATGTTGTGTGGAATT
GTGAGCGGATAACAATTTCACACAGGAAACAGCTGGGGGTGGGGGGGGGGTTGGGGGTGGGGTGTTGTTG
GGGTGTGTTTTGTGT
Features (pLannotate 1.2.2; 16 found; start..end, strand, type, name):
   1168..3120    +  CDS            qa-1f (fragment): QA1F_NEUCR - Protein predicted: Swiss-Prot protein existence level 4. Transcription activation of genes for enzymes and proteins of quinate metabolism by binding to a 16 base-pair sequence (consensus 5'- GGRTAARYRYTTAYCC-3') in front of each Qa genes. From Neurospora crassa (strain ATCC 24698 / 74-OR23-1A / CBS 708.71 / DSM 1257 / FGSC 987).
   3510..3908    +  CDS            mCherry (fragment): mCherry is a basic (constitutively fluorescent) red fluorescent protein published in 2004, derived from Discosoma sp.. It is reported to be a very rapidly-maturing monomer with low acid sensitivity.
   3905..3932    +  CDS            mEGFP (fragment): monomeric enhanced GFP, optimized with synthetic introns for expression in C. elegans
   3933..3966    -  protein_bind   FRT (minimal): supports FLP-mediated excision but not integration (Turan and Bode, 2011) FLP recombinase from the Saccharomyces cerevisiae 2μ plasmid
   3966..3995    +  CDS            mEGFP (fragment): monomeric enhanced GFP, optimized with synthetic introns for expression in C. elegans
   3994..4404    +  CDS            Blue102 (fragment): Blue102 is a fluorescent protein published in 2010, derived from Discosoma sp..
   4982..5077    +  CDS            aex-5 (fragment): AEX5_CAEEL - Also known as kpc-3 From Caenorhabditis elegans.
   5205..5240    +  CDS            rop (fragment): Rop protein, which maintains plasmids at low copy number; rop
   5342..5441    +  misc_feature   bom (fragment): basis of mobility region from pBR322
   5543..5647    +  promoter       AmpR promoter: bla
   5648..6508    +  CDS            AmpR: β-lactamase; bla; confers resistance to ampicillin, carbenicillin, and related antibiotics
   6679..7267    +  rep_origin     ori: high-copy-number ColE1/pMB1/pBR322/pUC origin of replication
   7450..7542    +  CDS            lacI (fragment): lac repressor; lacI; The lac repressor binds to the lac operator to inhibit transcription in E. coli. This inhibition can be relieved by adding lactose or isopropyl-β-D-thiogalactopyranoside (IPTG).
   7555..7576    +  protein_bind   CAP binding site: CAP binding activates transcription in the presence of cAMP. E. coli catabolite activator protein
   7591..7621    +  promoter       lac promoter: promoter for the E. coli lac operon
   7629..7645    +  protein_bind   lac operator: The lac repressor binds to the lac operator to inhibit transcription in E. coli. This inhibition can be relieved by adding lactose or isopropyl-β-D-thiogalactopyranoside (IPTG). lac repressor encoded by lacI
