[The description below was written by a language model from this plasmid's Addgene catalogue record and pLannotate feature annotations shown in this document.]
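Description:
XW54 is a Caenorhabditis elegans expression plasmid built on the pSM backbone, about 7.7 kb in total, that supplies one half of the "Split Q" intersectional version of the Q binary expression system. It is maintained in E. coli as a high-copy plasmid through a ColE1/pUC-type origin and selected with ampicillin via the β-lactamase gene. Remnants of the lac promoter/operator region and small fragments of lacI, rop and bom are annotated as backbone leftovers with no evident role in worms.

The payload is driven by the unc-4c promoter, which restricts expression to a defined subset of cells. It encodes a nuclear localization signal fused to the DNA-binding and dimerization domains (BD-DM) of QF, the Neurospora crassa qa-1f transcriptional activator, followed by a leucine zipper. The feature table detects this as a roughly 2 kb qa-1f fragment. Because this piece lacks the QF activation domain, it should be transcriptionally inert alone. In the split design, activity is reconstituted only where a partner construct supplies the activation domain on a complementary zipper, so that QUAS-controlled transgenes switch on only in cells where both promoters are active. The partner construct itself is not described in this record.

Downstream, an SL2 trans-splicing sequence creates an operon-like arrangement so that mCherry is translated as a separate protein, marking expressing cells, although the catalogue lists it as a C-terminal tag. The unc-54 3'UTR ends the transcript. The mCherry coding region is annotated in pieces, interrupted by short hits to intron-containing worm GFP, a minimal FRT and Blue102. These most likely reflect synthetic introns in a worm-optimized mCherry rather than additional functional parts.
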