Addgene plasmid #65839: XW54
Purpose: Punc-4c-NLS-QF-BD-DM-Nzipper-SL2-mCherry-3'UTR-unc-54 for Split Q intersectional method
Depositing lab: Kang Shen. Depositing organization: Stanford University. Publication: Controlling gene expression with the Q repressible binary expression system in Caenorhabditis elegans. Wei X, Potter CJ, Luo L, Shen K. Nat Methods. 2012 Mar 11;9(4):391-5. doi: 10.1038/nmeth.1929. PubMed 22406855.
Backbone
  Vector backbone: pSM
  Backbone manufacturer: C.I. Bargmann and S. MaCarroll
  Backbone size w/o insert (bp): 3500
  Total vector size (bp): 7712
  Vector type: Worm Expression
Growth in bacteria
  Bacterial resistance: Ampicillin, 100 μg/mL
  Growth temperature: 37°C
  Growth strain: DH5alpha
  Copy number: High Copy
Gene/Insert
  Gene/Insert name: NLS-QF-BD-DM-Zipper
  Species: Neurospora crassa
  Insert size (bp): 2110
  Promoter: Punc-4c
  Tag / fusion protein: mCherry (C terminal on backbone)
  Cloning method: Restriction Enzyme; 5′ cloning site NheI (not destroyed); 3′ cloning site NheI (not destroyed)
  Sequencing primers: 5′ ggaattgtgagcggataacaatt
Terms and licenses: Academic/Nonprofit Terms; Industry Terms: Not Available to Industry
How to cite: XW54 was a gift from Kang Shen (Addgene plasmid # 65839 ; http://n2t.net/addgene:65839 ; RRID:Addgene_65839)
