>Addgene plasmid #65839 | XW54 | addgene partial sequence | sequence record 122527 | PD49-83-R 5'-GAGCACAGGGAGAAAGAGCA-3'
TGGACTTAGAAGTCAGAGGCACGGGCGCGAGATGGCGATCTGATGACAGCGGCCGATGCGGAGCTCTTAC
TTATACAATTCATCCATGCCACCTGTCGAGTGCCGCCCTTCAGCTCTTTCATATTGCTCAACGATAGTGT
AATCCTCGTTGTGGGAGGTGATATCCAGTTTAATATTAACATTGTACGCTCCTGGCAGCTGAACTGGTTT
TTTGGCTTTGTAAGTTGTCTTCACCTGAAAATTTAAATCAGATTAGTTAGTTAGTAAAATCATGTTTAAA
CTTACCTCAGCATCGTAATGTCCTCCATCTTTCAATTTAAGACGTTGTTTAATCTCTCCCTTAAGAGCAC
CGTCTTCAGGGTACATTCTTTCACTTGAAGCTTCCCATCCCATAGTCTTCTTCTGCATAACAGGTCCATC
CGAGGGGAAATTCGTTCCTCGAAGTTTGACTTTATAAATAAATTCTCCATCTTGGAGGCTGAAAATTTAA
ATATGTATGGTTAGTTAGAAGTTCCTATTCTCTAGAAAGTATAGGAACTTCGTACCGAACTGTTTAAACT
TACCTTGAGTCTTGCGTCACTGTAACAACTCCTCCGTCTTCAAAATTCATTACGCGTTCCCACTTAAAAC
CCTCCGGGAATGAAAGTTTCAAATAATCTGGTATATCTGCCGGATGTTTAACATAAGCTTTACTTCCATA
CATGAACTGTGGAGAGAGGATGTCCCAGGCGAATGGTAATGGTCCGCCTTTAGTTACCTGAAAATTTAAA
TAATCAGGGTTAGTTAGTATATATATGTTTAAACTTACCTTTAGTTTTGCGGTTTGTGTTCCCTCATATG
GTCGGCCTTCTCCTTCACCTTCAATTTCAAACTCATGCCCATTGACAGATCCCTCCATATGCACCTTGAA
ACGCATAAACTCTTTAATAATTGCCATGTTATCTTCTTCACCCTTTGAGACCATGATGCGTTGAAGCAGT
TTCCCTGAATTAAAATTAGAAGTTGAAAATACAATAGAAAGAAAATTGGAAGGTATATAAACTCGCAAAA
ACGAGGAAATGGCAGATTCAATAAGATGAATAA
