>Addgene plasmid #65839 | XW54 | addgene partial sequence | sequence record 123885 | pDD-R1 5'-ccgaactgtttaaacttacCTTGA-3'
ACTCCTCCGTCTTCAAAATTCATTACGCGTTCCCACTTAAAACCCTCCGGGAATGAAAGTTTCAAATAAT
CTGGTATATCTGCCGGATGTTTAACATAAGCTTTACTTCCATACATGAACTGTGGAGAGAGGATGTCCCA
GGCGAATGGTAATGGTCCGCCTTTAGTTACCTGAAAATTTAAATAATCAGGGTTAGTTAGTATATATATG
TTTAAACTTACCTTTAGTTTTGCGGTTTGTGTTCCCTCATATGGTCGGCCTTCTCCTTCACCTTCAATTT
CAAACTCATGCCCATTGACAGATCCCTCCATATGCACCTTGAAACGCATAAACTCTTTAATAATTGCCAT
GTTATCTTCTTCACCCTTTGAGACCATGATGCGTTGAAGCAGTTTCCCTGAATTAAAATTAGAAGTTGAA
AATACAATAGAAAGAAAATTGGAAGGTATATAAACTCGCAAAAACGAGGAAATGGCAGATTCAATAAGAT
GAATAAATATACAACCTTTATTGAGAAGAGACCATTTATATACTTGTAAGCTTCTAGGAAAATTTTAGAT
ACTAAAGAGAAGCATAGATTTTAAGACAAGCAGTTAACTAGGTGAAAGTAGGATGAGACAGCGGTACCGT
CGACGCTAGCTTACTGAGCCAGTTCTTTCTTCAGTGCCTGCAGTTCCCACTTCAGCTGAGCCAGCTCTTT
CTTGTTTGCCTGCAGCTCTTTCTTAAGAGCGGAACCAGATCCAGATCCAGATCCAGATCCGGATCCTTGT
CGTATGGGTTGGAGGCCAGTATTGCTGTGTCGGCCTCCCCGAGGCCAAATGGAGGAGTAGGCGGGGAAAA
GCTCTTCCAAGTGCCTTCGATGCCGCTCTGAAGAATGTGATTGTTTCTTTAAAGCAAGAAGGGAGTCTAG
AAGAGAAGGGATCAGAGGTGGGATTGCATATGTACCAAACCGCTTCTGATACTGATCAAGAGTTTCGATC
AGAAGATGCGAGTAGTGTTCGTTGAGAGGCTCAGAAAAGGCAGCTGCCCATAAATAAACGGTACGGGTAA
GGTATGCAGTAGGCACAAA
