>Addgene plasmid #65839 | XW54 | addgene partial sequence | sequence record 125187 | Tac-promoter 5'-GAGCGGATAACAATTTCACACAGG-3'
ATTACGCCAAGCTTGCATGCGCGGCCGCACTGACTGGGCCGGCCACTGACTGGTGATCCATCTCGAATTT
CTCGTTTCAAATTAGTCGTTGCTATATATATTGTCTTATGTGTGGAAAACGAATAAGAAAAATTAGAGAA
AGATGAGAGAGCAGGGGCAGAATGAAAATTTGCATGGAAATTGAAGAAGATCACTGCTTTTTCCGATGAA
TGATGACTAAATAGAATGAGTTGAGAGGAAAATAATCATAATTCTAATTTTAATTAGAAATATGATATGG
AAAGTAAGCAAAACCACAAGGCTTTTGTTCTGAACTTATTTCCGAAAAAAAAAGTGAAACTGAAAGTTAG
AATTTTCAAAATAAATATTGCGAGAGTCAACCTTCAGAAAAATTGGCGAGAAATCAAATTTGAATTCTCT
GAAAATTTAGTTAAAATACATATGTTATCCTTCTTTGTTTTTTGGCCTTAGCCTGCCTTCAAGGCGACCT
GAGCCTATGCGGGTGCCTAATACCGAAACACACATAATTTTTTTTTTTTAATCTTTAAATACTGTAACGA
GTCGCGAGATCCAGCGAGACCCATAGAATATGTTGAGCGCTGCAAACAATCGTATAACTCTTGTCCAAAT
TTTTCCACTCTGTATTTTTGCAAGCAGTTCAACAAATGGTCATCATTTTTATAACCCATATCTATATTCG
AATCTGACATAACAAATAATACTAAGCACATCCTCCCACATCTCTTTTCATTCAAGTTGCGCAATTCCCC
TAATAACTATGGATGGAGGGGGGACCGAGCCCAAAGATTATTCAAAACGATAACGACTTTTTCATGCGGC
CAACGAAAAATAAAACTTTTCTCATATTCTCCTATTTCCCATTTCAAGAATTACATCCCCATGGGACGTT
GAAATCACATCATATTAGTATATGTTAATTGTTCTTTTCACTGGAATATCGCCACGCCCCCCTTCCGGTG
GCTCATTGGTTTCGAGAAGAAGGCGGAGCCGAAGTGG
